>Addgene plasmid #91182 | pSC4 | addgene full sequence | sequence record 182722 | Addgene NGS Result
GTAGGCGGTGCTACAGAGTTCTTGAAGTGGTGGCCTAACTACGGCTACACTAGAAGGACAGTATTTGGTA
TCTGCGCTCTGCTGAAGCCAGTTACCTTCGGAAAAAGAGTTGGTAGCTCTTGATCCGGCAAACAAACCAC
CGCTGGTAGCGGTGGTTTTTTTGTTTGCAAGCAGCAGATTACGCGCAGAAAAAAAGGATCTCAAGAAGAT
CCTTTGATCTTTTCTACGGGGTCTGACGCTCAGTGGAACGAAAACTCACGTTAAGGGATTTTGGTCATGC
ATTCTAGGTACTAAAACAATTCATCCAGTAAAATATAATATTTTATTTTCTCCCAATCAGGCTTGATCCC
CAGTAAGTCAAAAAATAGCTCGACATACTGTTCTTCCCCGATATCCTCCCTGATCGACCGGACGCAGAAG
GCAATGTCATACCACTTGTCCGCCCTGCCGCTTCTCCCAAGATCAATAAAGCCACTTACTTTGCCATCTT
TCACAAAGATGTTGCTGTCTCCCAGGTCGCCGTGGGAAAAGACAAGTTCCTCTTCGGGCTTTTCCGTCTT
TAAAAAATCATACAGCTCGCGCGGATCTTTAAATGGAGTGTCTTCTTCCCAGTTTTCGCAATCCACATCG
GCCAGATCGTTATTCAGTAAGTAATCCAATTCGGCTAAGCGGCTGTCTAAGCTATTCGTATAGGGACAAT
CCGATATGTCGATGGAGTGAAAGAGCCTGATGCACTCCGCATACAGCTCGATAATCTTTTCAGGGCTTTG
TTCATCTTCATACTCTTCCGAGCAAAGGACGCCATCGGCCTCACTCATGAGCAGATTGCTCCAGCCATCA
TGCCGTTCAAAGTGCAGGACCTTTGGAACAGGCAGCTTTCCTTCCAGCCATAGCATCATGTCCTTTTCCC
GTTCCACATCATAGGTGGTCCCTTTATACCGGCTGTCCGTCATTTTTAAATATAGGTTTTCATTTTCTCC
CACCAGCTTATATACCTTAGCAGGAGACATTCCTTCCGTATCTTTTACGCAGCGGTATTTTTCGATCAGT
TTTTTCAATTCCGGTGATATTCTCATTTTAGCCATTTATTATTTCCTTCCTCTTTTCTACAGTATTTAAA
GATACCCCAAGAAGCTAATTATAACAAGACGAACTCCAATTCACTGTTCCTTGCATTCTAAAACCTTAAA
TACCAGAAAACAGCTTTTTCAAAGTTGTTTTCAAAGTTGGCGTATAACATAGTATCGACGGAGCCGATTT
TGAAACCGCGGTGATCACAGGCAGCAACGCTCTGTCATCGTTACAATCAACATGCTACCCTCCGCGAGAT
CATCCGTGTTTCAAACCCGGCAGCTTAGTTGCCGTTCTTCCGAATAGCATCGGTAACATGAGCAAAGTCT
GCCGCCTTACAACGGCTCTCCCGCTGACGCCGTCCCGGACTGATGGGCTGCCTGTATCGAGTGGTGATTT
TGTGCCGAGCTGCCGGTCGGGGAGCTGTTGGCTGGCTGGTGGCAGGATATATTGTGGTGTAAACAAATTG
ACGCTTAGACAACTTAATAACACATTGCGGACGTTTTTAATGTACTGAATTAACGCCGAATTAATTCGGG
GGATCTGGATTTTAGTACTGGATTTTGGTTTTAGGAATTAGAAATTTTATTGATAGAAGTATTTTACAAA
TACAAATACATACTAAGGGTTTCTTATATGCTCAACACATGAGCGAAACCCTATAGGAACCCTAATTCCC
TTATCTGGGAACTACTCACACATTATTATGGAGAAACTCGAGTCAAATCTCGGTGACGGGCAGGACCGGA
CGGGGCGGTACCGGCAGGCTGAAGTCCAGCTGCCAGAAACCCACGTCATGCCAGTTCCCGTGCTTGAAGC
CGGCCGCCCGCAGCATGCCGCGGGGGGCATATCCGAGCGCCTCGTGCATGCGCACGCTCGGGTCGTTGGG
CAGCCCGATGACAGCGACCACGCTCTTGAAGCCCTGTGCCTCCAGGGACTTCAGCAGATGGGTGTAGAGC
GTGGAGCCCAGTCCCGTCCGCTGGTGGCGGGGGCTGACGTACACGGTCGACTCGGCCGTCCAGTCGTAGG
CGTTGCGTGCCTTCCAGGGGCCCGCGTAGGCGATGCCGGCGACCTCGCCGTCCACCTCGGCGACGAGCCA
GGGATAGCGCTCCCGCAGACGGACGAGGTCGTCCGTCCACTCCTGCGGTTCCTGCGGCTCGGTACGGAAG
TTGACCGTGCTTGTCTCGATGTAGTGGTTGACGATGGTGCAGACCGCCGGCATGTCCGCCTCGGTGGCAC
GGCGGATGTCGGCCGGGCGTCGTTCTGGGCTCATGGTAGACTCGAGAGAGATAGATTTGTAGAGAGAGAC
TGGTGATTTCAGCGTGTCCTCTCCAAATGAAATGAACTTCCTTATATAGAGGAAGGGTCTTGCGAAGGAT
AGTGGGATTGTGCGTCATCCCTTACGTCAGTGGAGATATCACATCAATCCACTTGCTTTGAAGACGTGGT
TGGAACGTCTTCTTTTTCCACGATGCTCCTCGTGGGTGGGGGTCCATCTTTGGGACCACTGTCGGCAGAG
GCATCTTGAACGATAGCCTTTCCTTTATCGCAATGATGGCATTTGTAGGTGCCACCTTCCTTTTCTACTG
TCCTTTTGATGAAGTGACAGATAGCTGGGCAATGGAATCCGAGGAGGTTTCCCGATATTACCCTTTGTTG
AAAAGTCTCAATAGCCCTTTGGTCTTCTGAGACTGTATCTTTGATATTCTTGGAGTAGACGAGAGTGTCG
TGCTCCACCATGTTCACATCAATCCACTTGCTTTGAAGACGTGGTTGGAACGTCTTCTTTTTCCACGATG
CTCCTCGTGGGTGGGGGTCCATCTTTGGGACCACTGTCGGCAGAGGCATCTTGAACGATAGCCTTTCCTT
TATCGCAATGATGGCATTTGTAGGTGCCACCTTCCTTTTCTACTGTCCTTTTGATGAAGTGACAGATAGC
TGGGCAATGGAATCCGAGGAGGTTTCCCGATATTACCCTTTGTTGAAAAGTCTCAATAGCCCTTTGGTCT
TCTGAGACTGTATCTTTGATATTCTTGGAGTAGACGAGAGTGTCGTGCTCCACCATGTTGGCAAGCTGCT
CTAGCCAATACGCAAACCGCCTCTCCCCGCGCGTTGGCCGATTCATTAATGCAGCTGGCACGACAGGTTT
CCCGACTGGAAAGCGGGCAGTGAGCGCAACGCAATTAATGTGAGTTAGCTCACTCATTAGGCACCCCAGG
CTTTACACTTTATGCTTCCGGCTCGTATGTTGTGTGGAATTGTGAGCGGATAACAATTTCACACAGGAAA
CAGCTATGACATGATTACGAATTCGAGCTCGGTACCCGGGGATCGGCGCGCCAGATTTGCCTTTTCAATT
TCAGAAAGAATGCTAACCCACAGATGGTTAGAGAGGCTTACGCAGCAGGTATCATCAAGACGATCTACCC
GAGCAATAATCTCCAGGAAATCAAATACCTTCCCAAGAAGGTTAAAGATGCAGTCAAAAGATTCAGGACT
AACTGCATCAAGAACACAGAGAAAGATATATTTCTCAAGATCAGAAGTACTATTCCAGTATGGACGATTC
AAGGCTTGCTTCACAAACCAAGGCAAGTAATAGAGATTGGAGTCTCTAAAAAGGTAGTTCCCACTGAATC
AAAGGCCATGGAGTCAAAGATTCAAATAGAGGACCTAACAGAACTCGCCGTAAAGACTGGCGAACAGTTC
ATACAGAGTCTCTTACGACTCAATGACAAGAAGAAAATCTTCGTCAACATGGTGGAGCACGACACACTTG
TCTACTCCAAAAATATCAAAGATACAGTCTCAGAAGACCAAAGGGCAATTGAGACTTTTCAACAAAGGGT
AATATCCGGAAACCTCCTCGGATTCCATTGCCCAGCTATCTGTCACTTTATTGTGAAGATAGTGGAAAAG
GAAGGTGGCTCCTACAAATGCCATCATTGCGATAAAGGAAAGGCCATCGTTGAAGATGCCTCTGCCGACA
GTGGTCCCAAAGATGGACCCCCACCCACGAGGAGCATCGTGGAAAAAGAAGACGTTCCAACCACGTCTTC
AAAGCAAGTGGATTGATGTGATATCTCCACTGACGTAAGGGATGACGCACAATCCCACTATCCTTCGCAA
GACCCTTCCTCTATATAAGGAAGTTCATTTCATTTGGAGAGAACACGGGGGACTCCTGCAGGAAAAATGG
ATCATTATCTTGATATTAGACTTAGACCTGATCCAGAATTTCCACCAGCTCAACTTATGTCTGTTCTTTT
TGGAAAACTTCATCAAGCTCTTGTTGCTCAAGGAGGAGATAGAATTGGAGTTTCTTTTCCTGATCTTGAT
GAATCAAGATCAAGACTTGGAGAAAGACTTAGAATTCATGCTTCTGCTGATGATCTTAGAGCTTTGCTTG
CTAGACCTTGGCTTGAAGGACTTAGAGATCATCTTCAATTTGGAGAACCAGCTGTTGTTCCACATCCAAC
TCCTTATAGACAAGTTTCAAGAGTTCAAGCTAAATCTAATCCAGAAAGACTTAGAAGAAGACTTATGAGA
AGACATGATCTTTCTGAAGAAGAAGCTAGAAAAAGAATTCCTGATACTGTTGCTAGAGCTTTGGATTTGC
CTTTTGTTACACTTAGATCACAATCTACTGGACAACATTTTAGACTTTTTATTAGACATGGACCACTTCA
AGTTACTGCTGAAGAAGGAGGATTTACTTGTTATGGACTTTCTAAGGGAGGTTTTGTTCCTTGGTTTGGA
TCTGGAGCTACTAATTTTTCTCTTCTTAAGCAAGCTGGAGATGTTGAAGAAAATCCTGGACCCATGGATA
AGAAGTACTCTATCGGACTCGATATCGGAACTAACTCTGTGGGATGGGCTGTGATCACCGATGAGTACAA
GGTGCCATCTAAGAAGTTCAAGGTTCTCGGAAACACCGATAGGCACTCTATCAAGAAAAACCTTATCGGT
GCTCTCCTCTTCGATTCTGGTGAAACTGCTGAGGCTACCAGACTCAAGAGAACCGCTAGAAGAAGGTACA
CCAGAAGAAAGAACAGGATCTGCTACCTCCAAGAGATCTTCTCTAACGAGATGGCTAAAGTGGATGATTC
ATTCTTCCACAGGCTCGAAGAGTCATTCCTCGTGGAAGAAGATAAGAAGCACGAGAGGCACCCTATCTTC
GGAAACATCGTTGATGAGGTGGCATACCACGAGAAGTACCCTACTATCTACCACCTCAGAAAGAAGCTCG
TTGATTCTACTGATAAGGCTGATCTCAGGCTCATCTACCTCGCTCTCGCTCACATGATCAAGTTCAGAGG
ACACTTCCTCATCGAGGGTGATCTCAACCCTGATAACTCTGATGTGGATAAGTTGTTCATCCAGCTCGTG
CAGACCTACAACCAGCTTTTCGAAGAGAACCCTATCAACGCTTCAGGTGTGGATGCTAAGGCTATCCTCT
CTGCTAGGCTCTCTAAGTCAAGAAGGCTTGAGAACCTCATTGCTCAGCTCCCTGGTGAGAAGAAGAACGG
ACTTTTCGGAAACTTGATCGCTCTCTCTCTCGGACTCACCCCTAACTTCAAGTCTAACTTCGATCTCGCT
GAGGATGCAAAGCTCCAGCTCTCAAAGGATACCTACGATGATGATCTCGATAACCTCCTCGCTCAGATCG
GAGATCAGTACGCTGATTTGTTCCTCGCTGCTAAGAACCTCTCTGATGCTATCCTCCTCAGTGATATCCT
CAGAGTGAACACCGAGATCACCAAGGCTCCACTCTCAGCTTCTATGATCAAGAGATACGATGAGCACCAC
CAGGATCTCACACTTCTCAAGGCTCTTGTTAGACAGCAGCTCCCAGAGAAGTACAAAGAGATTTTCTTCG
ATCAGTCTAAGAACGGATACGCTGGTTACATCGATGGTGGTGCATCTCAAGAAGAGTTCTACAAGTTCAT
CAAGCCTATCCTCGAGAAGATGGATGGAACCGAGGAACTCCTCGTGAAGCTCAATAGAGAGGATCTTCTC
AGAAAGCAGAGGACCTTCGATAACGGATCTATCCCTCATCAGATCCACCTCGGAGAGTTGCACGCTATCC
TTAGAAGGCAAGAGGATTTCTACCCATTCCTCAAGGATAACAGGGAAAAGATTGAGAAGATTCTCACCTT
CAGAATCCCTTACTACGTGGGACCTCTCGCTAGAGGAAACTCAAGATTCGCTTGGATGACCAGAAAGTCT
GAGGAAACCATCACCCCTTGGAACTTCGAAGAGGTGGTGGATAAGGGTGCTAGTGCTCAGTCTTTCATCG
AGAGGATGACCAACTTCGATAAGAACCTTCCAAACGAGAAGGTGCTCCCTAAGCACTCTTTGCTCTACGA
GTACTTCACCGTGTACAACGAGTTGACCAAGGTTAAGTACGTGACCGAGGGAATGAGGAAGCCTGCTTTT
TTGTCAGGTGAGCAAAAGAAGGCTATCGTTGATCTCTTGTTCAAGACCAACAGAAAGGTGACCGTGAAGC
AGCTCAAAGAGGATTACTTCAAGAAAATCGAGTGCTTCGATTCAGTTGAGATTTCTGGTGTTGAGGATAG
GTTCAACGCATCTCTCGGAACCTACCACGATCTCCTCAAGATCATTAAGGATAAGGATTTCTTGGATAAC
GAGGAAAACGAGGATATCTTGGAGGATATCGTTCTTACCCTCACCCTCTTTGAAGATAGAGAGATGATTG
AAGAAAGGCTCAAGACCTACGCTCATCTCTTCGATGATAAGGTGATGAAGCAGTTGAAGAGAAGAAGATA
CACTGGTTGGGGAAGGCTCTCAAGAAAGCTCATTAACGGAATCAGGGATAAGCAGTCTGGAAAGACAATC
CTTGATTTCCTCAAGTCTGATGGATTCGCTAACAGAAACTTCATGCAGCTCATCCACGATGATTCTCTCA
CCTTTAAAGAGGATATCCAGAAGGCTCAGGTTTCAGGACAGGGTGATAGTCTCCATGAGCATATCGCTAA
CCTCGCTGGATCTCCTGCAATCAAGAAGGGAATCCTCCAGACTGTGAAGGTTGTGGATGAGTTGGTGAAG
GTGATGGGAAGGCATAAGCCTGAGAACATCGTGATCGAAATGGCTAGAGAGAACCAGACCACTCAGAAGG
GACAGAAGAACTCTAGGGAAAGGATGAAGAGGATCGAGGAAGGTATCAAAGAGCTTGGATCTCAGATCCT
CAAAGAGCACCCTGTTGAGAACACTCAGCTCCAGAATGAGAAGCTCTACCTCTACTACCTCCAGAACGGA
AGGGATATGTATGTGGATCAAGAGTTGGATATCAACAGGCTCTCTGATTACGATGTTGATCATATCGTGC
CACAGTCATTCTTGAAGGATGATTCTATCGATAACAAGGTGCTCACCAGGTCTGATAAGAACAGGGGTAA
GAGTGATAACGTGCCAAGTGAAGAGGTTGTGAAGAAAATGAAGAACTATTGGAGGCAGCTCCTCAACGCT
AAGCTCATCACTCAGAGAAAGTTCGATAACTTGACTAAGGCTGAGAGGGGAGGACTCTCTGAATTGGATA
AGGCAGGATTCATCAAGAGGCAGCTTGTGGAAACCAGGCAGATCACTAAGCACGTTGCACAGATCCTCGA
TTCTAGGATGAACACCAAGTACGATGAGAACGATAAGTTGATCAGGGAAGTGAAGGTTATCACCCTCAAG
TCAAAGCTCGTGTCTGATTTCAGAAAGGATTTCCAATTCTACAAGGTGAGGGAAATCAACAACTACCACC
ACGCTCACGATGCTTACCTTAACGCTGTTGTTGGAACCGCTCTCATCAAGAAGTATCCTAAGCTCGAGTC
AGAGTTCGTGTACGGTGATTACAAGGTGTACGATGTGAGGAAGATGATCGCTAAGTCTGAGCAAGAGATC
GGAAAGGCTACCGCTAAGTATTTCTTCTACTCTAACATCATGAATTTCTTCAAGACCGAGATTACCCTCG
CTAACGGTGAGATCAGAAAGAGGCCACTCATCGAGACAAACGGTGAAACAGGTGAGATCGTGTGGGATAA
GGGAAGGGATTTCGCTACCGTTAGAAAGGTGCTCTCTATGCCACAGGTGAACATCGTTAAGAAAACCGAG
GTGCAGACCGGTGGATTCTCTAAAGAGTCTATCCTCCCTAAGAGGAACTCTGATAAGCTCATTGCTAGGA
AGAAGGATTGGGACCCTAAGAAATACGGTGGTTTCGATTCTCCTACCGTGGCTTACTCTGTTCTCGTTGT
GGCTAAGGTTGAGAAGGGAAAGAGTAAGAAGCTCAAGTCTGTTAAGGAACTTCTCGGAATCACTATCATG
GAAAGGTCATCTTTCGAGAAGAACCCAATCGATTTCCTCGAGGCTAAGGGATACAAAGAGGTTAAGAAGG
ATCTCATCATCAAGCTCCCAAAGTACTCACTCTTCGAACTCGAGAACGGTAGAAAGAGGATGCTCGCTTC
TGCTGGTGAGCTTCAAAAGGGAAACGAGCTTGCTCTCCCATCTAAGTACGTTAACTTTCTTTACCTCGCT
TCTCACTACGAGAAGTTGAAGGGATCTCCAGAAGATAACGAGCAGAAGCAACTTTTCGTTGAGCAGCACA
AGCACTACTTGGATGAGATCATCGAGCAGATCTCTGAGTTCTCTAAAAGGGTGATCCTCGCTGATGCAAA
CCTCGATAAGGTGTTGTCTGCTTACAACAAGCACAGAGATAAGCCTATCAGGGAACAGGCAGAGAACATC
ATCCATCTCTTCACCCTTACCAACCTCGGTGCTCCTGCTGCTTTCAAGTACTTCGATACAACCATCGATA
GGAAGAGATACACCTCTACCAAAGAAGTGCTCGATGCTACCCTCATCCATCAGTCTATCACTGGACTCTA
CGAGACTAGGATCGATCTCTCACAGCTCGGTGGTGATTCAAGGGCTGATCCTAAGAAGAAGAGGAAGGTT
TGACTCGAGATATGAAGATGAAGATGAAATATTTGGTGTGTCAAATAAAAAGCTTGTGTGCTTAAGTTTG
TGTTTTTTTCTTGGCTTGTTGTGTTATGAATTTGTGGCTTTTTCTAATATTAAATGAATGTAAGATCACA
TTATAATGAATAAACAAATGTTTCTATAATCCATTGTGAATGTTTTGTTGGATCTCTTCTGCAGCATATA
ACTACTGTATGTGCTATGGTATGGACTATGGAATATGATTAAAGATAAGGAGCTCCGGTGACGGACGGCG
CGCTGGCAGACATACTGTCCCACAAATGAAGATGGAATCTGTAAAAGAAAACGCGTGAAATAATGCGTCT
GACAAAGGTTAGGTCGGCTGCCTTTAATCAATACCAAAGTGGTCCCTACCACGATGGAAAAACTGTGCAG
TCGGTTTGGCTTTTTCTGACGAACAAATAAGATTCGTGGCCGACAGGTGGGGGTCCACCATGTGAAGGCA
TCTTCAGACTCCAATAATGGAGCAATGACGTAAGGGCTTACGAAATAAGTAAGGGTAGTTTGGGAAATGT
CCACTCACCCGTCAGTCTATAAATACTTAGCCCCTCCCTCATTGTTAAGGGAGCAAAATCTCAGAGAGAT
AGTCCTAGAGAGAGAAAGAGAGCAAGTAGCCTAGAAGTAGTCAAGGCGGCGAAGTATTCAGGCACGTGGC
CAGGAAGAAGAAAAGCCAAGACGACGAAAACAGGTAAGAGCTAAGCTTCCTGCAGGAACAAAGCACCAGT
GGTCTAGTGGTAGAATAGTACCCTGCCACGGTACAGACCCGGGTTCGATTCCCGGCTGGTGCATAAAATA
CACAAAAGCATGGGTTTTAGAGCTAGAAATAGCAAGTTAAAATAAGGCTAGTCCGTTATCAACTTGAAAA
AGTGGCACCGAGTCGGTGCAACAAAGCACCAGTGGTCTAGTGGTAGAATAGTACCCTGCCACGGTACAGA
CCCGGGTTCGATTCCCGGCTGGTGCATGGAACGTCCCAATACTCACGTTTTAGAGCTAGAAATAGCAAGT
TAAAATAAGGCTAGTCCGTTATCAACTTGAAAAAGTGGCACCGAGTCGGTGCAACAAAGCACCAGTGGTC
TAGTGGTAGAATAGTACCCTGCCACGGTACAGACCCGGGTTCGATTCCCGGCTGGTGCAGATAGAGAGAT
TCTATCGGGGTTTTAGAGCTAGAAATAGCAAGTTAAAATAAGGCTAGTCCGTTATCAACTTGAAAAAGTG
GCACCGAGTCGGTGCAACAAAGCACCAGTGGTCTAGTGGTAGAATAGTACCCTGCCACGGTACAGACCCG
GGTTCGATTCCCGGCTGGTGCATTGATTTGAGGACAAGAGGGGTTTTAGAGCTAGAAATAGCAAGTTAAA
ATAAGGCTAGTCCGTTATCAACTTGAAAAAGTGGCACCGAGTCGGTGCAACAAAGCACCAGTGGTCTAGT
GGTAGAATAGTACCCTGCCACGGTACAGACCCGGGTTCGATTCCCGGCTGGTGCAGGTTTGGACTTTGCA
TGTGGGTTTTAGAGCTAGAAATAGCAAGTTAAAATAAGGCTAGTCCGTTATCAACTTGAAAAAGTGGCAC
CGAGTCGGTGCAACAAAGCACCAGTGGTCTAGTGGTAGAATAGTACCCTGCCACGGTACAGACCCGGGTT
CGATTCCCGGCTGGTGCACAAAGATTGCTGCTACTTGGGTTTTAGAGCTAGAAATAGCAAGTTAAAATAA
GGCTAGTCCGTTATCAACTTGAAAAAGTGGCACCGAGTCGGTGCAACAAAGCACCAGTGGTCTAGTGGTA
GAATAGTACCCTGCCACGGTACAGACCCGGGTTAGATTCCCGGCTGGTGCAGTCGATCGACAAGCTCGAG
TTTCTCCATAATAATGTGTGAGTAGTTCCCAGATAAGGGAATTAGGGTTCCTATAGGGTTTCGCTCATGT
GTTGAGCATATAAGAAACCCTTAGTATGTATTTGTATTTGTAAAATACTTCTATCAATAAAATTTCTAAT
TCCTAAAACCAAAATCCAGTACTAAAATCCAGATCCCCCGAATTACCGGTGGCACTGGCCGTCGTTTTAC
AACGTCGTGACTGGGAAAACCCTGGCGTTACCCAACTTAATCGCCTTGCAGCACATCCCCCTTTCGCCAG
CTGGCGTAATAGCGAAGAGGCCCGCACCGATCGCCCTTCCCAACAGTTGCGCAGCCTGAATGGCGAATGC
TAGAGCAGCTTGAGCTTGGATCAGATTGTCGTTTCCCGCCTTCAGTTTAAACTATCAGTGTTTGACAGGA
TATATTGGCGGGTAAACCTAAGAGAAAAGAGCGTTTATTAGAATAATCGGATATTTAAAAGGGCGTGAAA
AGGTTTATCCGTTCGTCCATTTGTATGTGCATGCCAACCACAGGGTTCCCCTCGGGATCAAAGTACTTTG
ATCCAACCCCTCCGCTGCTATAGTGCAGTCGGCTTCTGACGTTCAGTGCAGCCGTCTTCTGAAAACGACA
TGTCGCACAAGTCCTAAGTTACGCGACAGGCTGCCGCCCTGCCCTTTTCCTGGCGTTTTCTTGTCGCGTG
TTTTAGTCGCATAAAGTAGAATACTTGCGACTAGAACCGGAGACATTACGCCATGAACAAGAGCGCCGCC
GCTGGCCTGCTGGGCTATGCCCGCGTCAGCACCGACGACCAGGACTTGACCAACCAACGGGCCGAACTGC
ACGCGGCCGGCTGCACCAAGCTGTTTTCCGAGAAGATCACCGGCACCAGGCGCGACCGCCCGGAGCTGGC
CAGGATGCTTGACCACCTACGCCCTGGCGACGTTGTGACAGTGACCAGGCTAGACCGCCTGGCCCGCAGC
ACCCGCGACCTACTGGACATTGCCGAGCGCATCCAGGAGGCCGGCGCGGGCCTGCGTAGCCTGGCAGAGC
CGTGGGCCGACACCACCACGCCGGCCGGCCGCATGGTGTTGACCGTGTTCGCCGGCATTGCCGAGTTCGA
GCGTTCCCTAATCATCGACCGCACCCGGAGCGGGCGCGAGGCCGCCAAGGCCCGAGGCGTGAAGTTTGGC
CCCCGCCCTACCCTCACCCCGGCACAGATCGCGCACGCCCGCGAGCTGATCGACCAGGAAGGCCGCACCG
TGAAAGAGGCGGCTGCACTGCTTGGCGTGCATCGCTCGACCCTGTACCGCGCACTTGAGCGCAGCGAGGA
AGTGACGCCCACCGAGGCCAGGCGGCGCGGTGCCTTCCGTGAGGACGCATTGACCGAGGCCGACGCCCTG
GCGGCCGCCGAGAATGAACGCCAAGAGGAACAAGCATGAAACCGCACCAGGACGGCCAGGACGAACCGTT
TTTCATTACCGAAGAGATCGAGGCGGAGATGATCGCGGCCGGGTACGTGTTCGAGCCGCCCGCGCACGGC
TCAACCGTGCGGCTGCATGAAATCCTGGCCGGTTTGTCTGATGCCAAGCTGGCGGCCTGGCCGGCCAGCT
TGGCCGCTGAAGAAACCGAGCGCCGCCGTCTAAAAAGGTGATGTGTATTTGAGTAAAACAGCTTGCGTCA
TGCGGTCGCTGCGTATATGATGCGATGAGTAAATAAACAAATACGCAAGGGGAACGCATGAAGGTTATCG
CTGTACTTAACCAGAAAGGCGGGTCAGGCAAGACGACCATCGCAACCCATCTAGCCCGCGCCCTGCAACT
CGCCGGGGCCGATGTTCTGTTAGTCGATTCCGATCCCCAGGGCAGTGCCCGCGATTGGGCGGCCGTGCGG
GAAGATCAACCGCTAACCGTTGTCGGCATCGACCGCCCGACGATTGACCGCGACGTGAAGGCCATCGGCC
GGCGCGACTTCGTAGTGATCGACGGAGCGCCCCAGGCGGCGGACTTGGCTGTGTCCGCGATCAAGGCAGC
CGACTTCGTGCTGATTCCGGTGCAGCCAAGCCCTTACGACATATGGGCCACCGCCGACCTGGTGGAGCTG
GTTAAGCAGCGCATTGAGGTCACGGATGGAAGGCTACAAGCGGCCTTTGTCGTGTCGCGGGCGATCAAAG
GCACGCGCATCGGCGGTGAGGTTGCCGAGGCGCTGGCCGGGTACGAGCTGCCCATTCTTGAGTCCCGTAT
CACGCAGCGCGTGAGCTACCCAGGCACTGCCGCCGCCGGCACAACCGTTCTTGAATCAGAACCCGAGGGC
GACGCTGCCCGCGAGGTCCAGGCGCTGGCCGCTGAAATTAAATCAAAACTCATTTGAGTTAATGAGGTAA
AGAGAAAATGAGCAAAAGCACAAACACGCTAAGTGCCGGCCGTCCGAGCGCACGCAGCAGCAAGGCTGCA
ACGTTGGCCAGCCTGGCAGACACGCCAGCCATGAAGCGGGTCAACTTTCAGTTGCCGGCGGAGGATCACA
CCAAGCTGAAGATGTACGCGGTACGCCAAGGCAAGACCATTACCGAGCTGCTATCTGAATACATCGCGCA
GCTACCAGAGTAAATGAGCAAATGAATAAATGAGTAGATGAATTTTAGCGGCTAAAGGAGGCGGCATGGA
AAATCAAGAACAACCAGGCACCGACGCCGTGGAATGCCCCATGTGTGGAGGAACGGGCGGTTGGCCAGGC
GTAAGCGGCTGGGTTGCCTGCCGGCCCTGCAATGGCACTGGAACCCCCAAGCCCGAGGAATCGGCGTGAG
CGGTCGCAAACCATCCGGCCCGGTACAAATCGGCGCGGCGCTGGGTGATGACCTGGTGGAGAAGTTGAAG
GCCGCGCAGGCCGCCCAGCGGCAACGCATCGAGGCAGAAGCACGCCCCGGTGAATCGTGGCAAGCGGCCG
CTGATCGAATCCGCAAAGAATCCCGGCAACCGCCGGCAGCCGGTGCGCCGTCGATTAGGAAGCCGCCCAA
GGGCGACGAGCAACCAGATTTTTTCGTTCCGATGCTCTATGACGTGGGCACCCGCGATAGTCGCAGCATC
ATGGACGTGGCCGTTTTCCGTCTGTCGAAGCGTGACCGACGAGCTGGCGAGGTGATCCGCTACGAGCTTC
CAGACGGGCACGTAGAGGTTTCCGCAGGGCCGGCCGGCATGGCCAGTGTGTGGGATTACGACCTGGTACT
GATGGCGGTTTCCCATCTAACCGAATCCATGAACCGATACCGGGAAGGGAAGGGAGACAAGCCCGGCCGC
GTGTTCCGTCCACACGTTGCGGACGTACTCAAGTTCTGCCGGCGAGCCGATGGCGGAAAGCAGAAAGACG
ACCTGGTAGAAACCTGCATTCGGTTAAACACCACGCACGTTGCCATGCAGCGTACGAAGAAGGCCAAGAA
CGGCCGCCTGGTGACGGTATCCGAGGGTGAAGCCTTGATTAGCCGCTACAAGATCGTAAAGAGCGAAACC
GGGCGGCCGGAGTACATCGAGATCGAGCTAGCTGATTGGATGTACCGCGAGATCACAGAAGGCAAGAACC
CGGACGTGCTGACGGTTCACCCCGATTACTTTTTGATCGATCCCGGCATCGGCCGTTTTCTCTACCGCCT
GGCACGCCGCGCCGCAGGCAAGGCAGAAGCCAGATGGTTGTTCAAGACGATCTACGAACGCAGTGGCAGC
GCCGGAGAGTTCAAGAAGTTCTGTTTCACCGTGCGCAAGCTGATCGGGTCAAATGACCTGCCGGAGTACG
ATTTGAAGGAGGAGGCGGGGCAGGCTGGCCCGATCCTAGTCATGCGCTACCGCAACCTGATCGAGGGCGA
AGCATCCGCCGGTTCCTAATGTACGGAGCAGATGCTAGGGCAAATTGCCCTAGCAGGGGAAAAAGGTCGA
AAAGGCCTCTTTCCTGTGGATAGCACGTACATTGGGAACCCAAAGCCGTACATTGGGAACCGGAACCCGT
ACATTGGGAACCCAAAGCCGTACATTGGGAACCGGTCACACATGTAAGTGACTGATATAAAAGAGAAAAA
AGGCGATTTTTCCGCCTAAAACTCTTTAAAACTTATTAAAACTCTTAAAACCCGCCTGGCCTGTGCATAA
CTGTCTGGCCAGCGCACAGCCCAAGAGCTGCAAAAAGCGCCTACCCTTCGGTCGCTGCGCTCCCTACGCC
CCGCCGCTTCGCGTCGGCCTATCGCGGCCGCTGGCCGCTCAAAAATGGCTGGCCTACGGCCAGGCAATCT
ACCAGGGCGCGGACAAGCCGCGCCGTCGCCACTCGACCGCCGGCGCCCACATCAAGGCACCCTGCCTCGC
GCGTTTCGGTGATGACGGTGAAAACCTCTGACACATGCAGCTCCCGGAAACGGTCACAGCTTGTCTGTAA
GCGGATGCCGGGAGCAGACAAGCCCGTCAGGGCGCGTCAGCGGGTGTTGGCGGGTGTCGGGGCGCAGCCA
TGACCCAGTCACGTAGCGATAGCGGAGTGTATACTGGCTTAACTATGCGGCATCAGAGCAGATTGTACTG
AGAGTGCACCATATGCGGTGTGAAATACCGCACAGATGCGTAAGGAGAAAATACCGCATCAGGCCCTCTT
CCGCTTCCTCGCTCACTGACTCGCTGCGCTCGGTCGTTCGGCTGCGGCGAGCGGTATCAGCTCACTCAAA
GGCGGTAATACGGTTATCCACAGAATCAGGGGATAACGCAGGAAAGAACATGTGAGCAAAAGGCCAGCAA
AAGGCCAGGAACCGTAAAAAGGCCGCGTTGCTGGCGTTTTTCCATAGGCTCCGCCCCCCTGACGAGCATC
ACAAAAATCGACGCTCAAGTCAGAGGTGGCGAAACCCGACAGGACTATAAAGATACCAGGCGTTTCCCCC
TGGAAGCTCCCTCGTGCGCTCTCCTGTTCCGACCCTGCCGCTTACCGGATACCTGTCCGCCTTTCTCCCT
TCGGGAAGCGTGGCGCTTTCTCATAGCTCACGCTGTAGGTATCTCAGTTCGGTGTAGGTCGTTCGCTCCA
AGCTGGGCTGTGTGCACGAACCCCCCGTTCAGCCCGACCGCTGCGCCTTATCCGGTAACTATCGTCTTGA
GTCCAACCCGGTAAGACACGACTTATCGCCACTGGCAGCAGCCACTGGTAACAGGATTAGCAGAGCGAGG
TAT
Features (pLannotate 1.2.2; 37 found; start..end, strand, type, name):
    291..1085    -  CDS            KanR: aminoglycoside phosphotransferase; aphA-3; confers resistance to kanamycin
   1510..1534    +  misc_feature   LB T-DNA repeat: left border repeat from nopaline C58 T-DNA
   1612..1786    -  polyA_signal   CaMV poly(A) signal: cauliflower mosaic virus polyadenylation signal
   1796..2344    -  CDS            bar: PAT_STRHY - Experimental evidence at protein level: Swiss-Prot protein existence level 1. Inactivates phosphinothricin (PPT) by transfer of an acetyl group from acetyl CoA. Can also acetylate demethylphosphinothricin but not PTT or glutamate. This enzyme is an effector of phosphinothricin tripeptide (PTT or bialaphos) resistance. From Streptomyces hygroscopicus. Introduced by genetic manipulation and expressed in glufosinate-tolerant maize by Dekalb Genetics.
   2389..3065    -  promoter       CaMV 35S promoter (enhanced): cauliflower mosaic virus 35S promoter with a duplicated enhancer region
   3155..3243    +  CDS            lacI (fragment): lac repressor; lacI; The lac repressor binds to the lac operator to inhibit transcription in E. coli. This inhibition can be relieved by adding lactose or isopropyl-β-D-thiogalactopyranoside (IPTG).
   3256..3277    +  protein_bind   CAP binding site: CAP binding activates transcription in the presence of cAMP. E. coli catabolite activator protein
   3292..3322    +  promoter       lac promoter: promoter for the E. coli lac operon
   3326..3348    +  protein_bind   lac operator (fragment): The lac repressor binds to the lac operator to inhibit transcription in E. coli. This inhibition can be relieved by adding lactose or isopropyl-β-D-thiogalactopyranoside (IPTG). lac repressor encoded by lacI
   3379..3404    +  misc_feature   MCS (fragment): pUC18/19 multiple cloning site
   3900..4241    +  promoter       CaMV 35S promoter: strong constitutive promoter from cauliflower mosaic virus
   4267..4827    +  CDS            cas6f: CAS6_PSEAB - Also known as csy4. Experimental evidence at protein level: Swiss-Prot protein existence level 1. CRISPR (clustered regularly interspaced short palindromic repeat) is an adaptive immune system that provides protection against mobile genetic elements (viruses, transposable elements and conjugative plasmids). CRISPR clusters contain sequences complementary to antecedent mobile elements and target invading nucleic acids. CRISPR clusters are transcribed and processed into CRISPR RNA (crRNA). Processes pre-crRNA into individual crRNA units. Absolutely required for crRNA production or s
   4894..8997    +  CDS            cas9: CAS9_STRP1 - Also known as csn1 From Streptococcus pyogenes serotype M1.
   9041..9289    +  terminator     HSP terminator: efficient transcription terminator from the Arabidopsis thaliana heat shock protein 18.2 gene (Nagaya et al., 2010)
   9792..9862    +  ncRNA          tRNA: Accession: RF00005 - tRNA
   9884..9959    +  misc_RNA       gRNA scaffold: guide RNA scaffold for the Streptococcus pyogenes CRISPR/Cas9 system
   9965..10035   +  ncRNA          tRNA: Accession: RF00005 - tRNA
  10057..10132   +  misc_RNA       gRNA scaffold: guide RNA scaffold for the Streptococcus pyogenes CRISPR/Cas9 system
  10138..10208   +  ncRNA          tRNA: Accession: RF00005 - tRNA
  10230..10305   +  misc_RNA       gRNA scaffold: guide RNA scaffold for the Streptococcus pyogenes CRISPR/Cas9 system
  10311..10381   +  ncRNA          tRNA: Accession: RF00005 - tRNA
  10403..10478   +  misc_RNA       gRNA scaffold: guide RNA scaffold for the Streptococcus pyogenes CRISPR/Cas9 system
  10484..10554   +  ncRNA          tRNA: Accession: RF00005 - tRNA
  10576..10651   +  misc_RNA       gRNA scaffold: guide RNA scaffold for the Streptococcus pyogenes CRISPR/Cas9 system
  10657..10727   +  ncRNA          tRNA: Accession: RF00005 - tRNA
  10749..10824   +  misc_RNA       gRNA scaffold: guide RNA scaffold for the Streptococcus pyogenes CRISPR/Cas9 system
  10830..10900   +  ncRNA          tRNA: Accession: RF00005 - tRNA
  10921..11095   +  polyA_signal   CaMV poly(A) signal: cauliflower mosaic virus polyadenylation signal
  11113..11267   +  CDS            lacZα (fragment): LacZα fragment of β-galactosidase; lacZ fragment
  11333..11357   +  misc_feature   RB T-DNA repeat: right border repeat from nopaline C58 T-DNA
  11697..12098   +  CDS            Y4CG_SINFN (fragment): Protein inferred from homology: Swiss-Prot protein existence level 3. From Sinorhizobium fredii (strain NBRC 101917 / NGR234).
  12658..13287   +  CDS            pVS1 StaA: stability protein from the Pseudomonas plasmid pVS1 (Heeb et al., 2000)
  13716..14789   +  CDS            pVS1 RepA: replication protein from the Pseudomonas plasmid pVS1 (Heeb et al., 2000)
  14855..15049   +  rep_origin     pVS1 oriV: origin of replication for the Pseudomonas plasmid pVS1 (Heeb et al., 2000)
  15252..15291   +  CDS            rop (fragment): Rop protein, which maintains plasmids at low copy number; rop
  15393..15533   +  misc_feature   bom: basis of mobility region from pBR322
  15719..204     -  rep_origin     ori (across the origin): high-copy-number ColE1/pMB1/pBR322/pUC origin of replication
