[The description below was written by a language model from this plasmid's Addgene catalogue record and pLannotate feature annotations shown in this document.]
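Description:
pSC4 is a binary T-DNA vector of about 16.1 kb, built on the pDIRECT_23C backbone, for Agrobacterium-mediated delivery of a multiplexed CRISPR/Cas9 system into Medicago truncatula. Outside the T-DNA borders it carries a high-copy ColE1/pMB1-type origin with the pBR322 bom site for propagation in E. coli. The pVS1 oriV, together with the RepA and StaA genes, provides replication and stable maintenance in Agrobacterium. An aphA-3 kanamycin resistance gene provides bacterial selection.

Between the nopaline-type left and right border repeats sit three expression units. Next to the left border, an enhanced CaMV 35S promoter drives the bar gene (phosphinothricin acetyltransferase) with a CaMV polyadenylation signal, allowing selection of transformed plant tissue with glufosinate-type herbicides. A second CaMV 35S promoter drives a Csy4 (Cas6f) coding sequence followed closely by Streptococcus pyogenes Cas9, ended by the Arabidopsis HSP18.2 terminator. The short linker between the two coding sequences is not annotated. The third unit is an array of six guide RNAs, each with the S. pyogenes scaffold and flanked by tRNA sequences (seven tRNAs in total), followed by a CaMV poly(A) signal. According to the catalogue entry, the array is transcribed from the CmYLCV promoter, although the feature table does not annotate that promoter. Endogenous tRNA-processing enzymes cut the single Pol II transcript into individual guides, so Csy4, though present in the backbone, is not the processing route this array relies on.

The six guides (MPC1 to MPC6) target a 58 kb region of the M. truncatula genome, and cutting by these guides is intended to delete that region. Leftover lac promoter, MCS and lacZα fragments are cloning remnants.
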