Addgene plasmid #91182: pSC4
Purpose: T-DNA vector for targeted deletion of 58kb region in Medicago truncatula (tRNA array of 6 gRNAs under the control of CmYLCV promoter)
Depositing lab: Daniel Voytas. Depositing organization: University of Minnesota. Publication: A multi-purpose toolkit to enable advanced genome engineering in plants. Cermak T, Curtin SJ, Gil-Humanes J, Cegan R, Kono TJY, Konecna E, Belanto JJ, Starker CG, Mathre JW, Greenstein RL, Voytas DF. Plant Cell. 2017 May 18. pii: tpc.00922.2016. doi: 10.1105/tpc.16.00922. PubMed 28522548.
Backbone
  Vector backbone: pDIRECT_23C
  Vector type: Plant Expression, CRISPR
Growth in bacteria
  Bacterial resistance: Kanamycin, 50 μg/mL
  Growth temperature: 37°C
  Growth strain: DH5alpha
  Copy number: High Copy
Gene/Insert
  Gene/Insert name: gRNAs targeting 58kb region in medicago truncatula
  gRNA/shRNA sequence: MPC1: TAAAATACACAAAAGCATGG, MPC2: TGGAACGTCCCAATACTCAC, MPC3: GATAGAGAGATTCTATCGGG, MPC4: TTGATTTGAGGACAAGAGGG, MPC5: GGTTTGGACTTTGCATGTGG, MPC6: CAAAGATTGCTGCTACTTGG
  Cloning method: Restriction Enzyme; 5′ cloning site unknown (unknown if destroyed); 3′ cloning site unknown (unknown if destroyed)
  Sequencing primers: 5′ unknown
Terms and licenses: Academic/Nonprofit Terms; Industry Terms: Not Available to Industry
How to cite: pSC4 was a gift from Daniel Voytas (Addgene plasmid # 91182 ; http://n2t.net/addgene:91182 ; RRID:Addgene_91182)
